Addgene plasmid #120914: Tom20-V5-FKBP-AP_pLX304
Purpose: Lentiviral vector expressing Tom20-V5-FKBP-AP on mammalian mitochondrial outer membrane
Depositing lab: Alice Ting. Depositing organization: Stanford University. Publication: Directed Evolution of Split APEX2 Peroxidase. Han Y, Branon TC, Martell JD, Boassa D, Shechner D, Ellisman MH, Ting A. ACS Chem Biol. 2019 Mar 8. doi: 10.1021/acschembio.8b00919. PubMed 30848125.
Backbone
  Vector backbone: pLX304
  Vector type: Mammalian Expression, Lentiviral
  Selectable markers: Blasticidin
Growth in bacteria
  Bacterial resistance: Ampicillin, 100 μg/mL
  Growth temperature: 30°C
  Growth strain: NEB Stable
  Copy number: Unknown
Gene/Insert
  Gene/Insert name: Tom20-V5-FKBP-AP
Terms and licenses: Academic/Nonprofit Terms; Industry Terms: Not Available to Industry
How to cite: Tom20-V5-FKBP-AP_pLX304 was a gift from Alice Ting (Addgene plasmid # 120914 ; http://n2t.net/addgene:120914 ; RRID:Addgene_120914)
