[The description below was written by a language model from this plasmid's Addgene catalogue record and pLannotate feature annotations shown in this document.]
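Description:
Tom20-V5-FKBP-AP_pLX304 is a third-generation-style, self-inactivating HIV-1 lentiviral expression vector built on the pLX304 backbone for delivery into mammalian cells. In bacteria it is maintained through a high-copy ColE1/pUC-type origin and selected with ampicillin via the β-lactamase gene; an f1 origin and remnants of a lac/lacZα cloning region are also present. The viral genome is transcribed from an RSV promoter fused to a truncated 5' LTR and carries the Ψ packaging signal with a partial gag sequence, the Rev response element, a cPPT/CTS element, WPRE and a ΔU3 3' LTR, followed by an SV40 polyadenylation signal and SV40 origin. Within the provirus, a human PGK promoter drives blasticidin S deaminase, allowing blasticidin selection of transduced cells.

The payload is a fusion protein that the feature table places downstream of a human ubiquitin C promoter and an attB1 Gateway recombination site. It begins with an N-terminal fragment of human TOMM20, which serves as an anchor to the mitochondrial outer membrane. According to the construct name this is followed by a V5 epitope tag, which is not separately annotated. Next is an FKBP12-derived domain, which the annotation software matched to the F36V variant, although the record simply calls it FKBP. The fusion ends with "AP", a fragment with homology to plant ascorbate peroxidase. Given the associated work on directed evolution of split APEX2, AP appears to be one piece of that split peroxidase. FKBP would then act as a chemically inducible dimerization handle that brings a partner-fused complementary fragment together with AP to reconstitute activity, although the record does not describe the partner. The stated purpose is expression of this fusion on the mammalian mitochondrial outer membrane.
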