Features (pLannotate 1.2.2; 31 found; start..end, strand, type, name):
    156..273     +  misc_feature   cPPT/CTS: central polypurine tract and central termination sequence of HIV-1
    344..1555    +  promoter       UbC promoter: human ubiquitin C promoter
   1557..1573    +  LTR            5' LTR (truncated) (fragment): truncated 5' long terminal repeat (LTR) from HIV-1
   1584..1608    +  protein_bind   attB1: mutant version of attB; recombination site for the Gateway® BP reaction BP Clonase™
   1626..1727    +  CDS            TOMM20 (fragment): TOM20_HUMAN - Also known as KIAA0016. Experimental evidence at protein level: Swiss-Prot protein existence level 1. Central component of the receptor complex responsible for the recognition and translocation of cytosolically synthesized mitochondrial preproteins. Together with TOM22 functions as the transit peptide receptor at the surface of the mitochondrion outer membrane and facilitates the movement of preproteins into the TOM40 translocation pore (By similarity). Required for the translocation across the mitochondrial outer membrane of cytochrome P450 monooxygenases. From Homo sapiens (Hum
   1758..2078    +  CDS            DmrB: F36V mutant of FK506-binding protein FKBP12 binds synthetic ligands that do not bind wild-type FKBP
   2205..2801    +  CDS            APX1 (fragment): APX1_PEA - Also known as APPX1. Experimental evidence at protein level: Swiss-Prot protein existence level 1. Plays a key role in hydrogen peroxide removal. From Pisum sativum (Garden pea).
   2840..3428    +  misc_feature   WPRE: woodchuck hepatitis virus posttranscriptional regulatory element
   3479..3498    +  misc_feature   cPPT/CTS (fragment): central polypurine tract and central termination sequence of HIV-1
   3500..3733    +  LTR            3' LTR (ΔU3): self-inactivating 3' long terminal repeat (LTR) from HIV-1
   3811..3932    +  polyA_signal   SV40 poly(A) signal: SV40 polyadenylation signal
   3972..4107    +  rep_origin     SV40 ori: SV40 origin of replication
   4128..4146    -  promoter       T7 promoter: promoter for bacteriophage T7 RNA polymerase
   4154..4309    +  CDS            lacZα (fragment): LacZα fragment of β-galactosidase; lacZ fragment
   4314..4742    +  rep_origin     f1 ori (sequence partly withheld): f1 bacteriophage origin of replication; arrow indicates direction of (+) strand synthesis
   4795..4899    +  promoter       AmpR promoter: bla
   4900..5760    +  CDS            AmpR: β-lactamase; bla; confers resistance to ampicillin, carbenicillin, and related antibiotics
   5931..6519    +  rep_origin     ori: high-copy-number ColE1/pMB1/pBR322/pUC origin of replication
   6702..6794    +  CDS            lacI (fragment): lac repressor; lacI; The lac repressor binds to the lac operator to inhibit transcription in E. coli. This inhibition can be relieved by adding lactose or isopropyl-β-D-thiogalactopyranoside (IPTG).
   6807..6828    +  protein_bind   CAP binding site: CAP binding activates transcription in the presence of cAMP. E. coli catabolite activator protein
   6843..6873    +  promoter       lac promoter: promoter for the E. coli lac operon
   6881..6897    +  protein_bind   lac operator: The lac repressor binds to the lac operator to inhibit transcription in E. coli. This inhibition can be relieved by adding lactose or isopropyl-β-D-thiogalactopyranoside (IPTG). lac repressor encoded by lacI
   6942..6960    +  promoter       T3 promoter: promoter for bacteriophage T3 RNA polymerase
   6988..7214    +  promoter       RSV promoter: Rous sarcoma virus enhancer/promoter
   7215..7395    +  LTR            5' LTR (truncated): truncated 5' long terminal repeat (LTR) from HIV-1
   7442..7567    +  misc_feature   HIV-1 Ψ: packaging signal of human immunodeficiency virus type 1
   7551..7914    +  CDS            HIV-1 gag (fragment): gag protein from human immunodeficiency virus 1; gag
   8060..8293    +  misc_feature   RRE: The Rev response element (RRE) of HIV-1 allows for Rev-dependent mRNA export from the nucleus to the cytoplasm.
   8670..8696    +  CDS            Rev (fragment): human immunodeficiency virus 1 (HIV-1) Rev protein; rev; enhances nuclear export of unspliced and incompletely spliced viral mRNAs
   8697..9197    +  promoter       hPGK promoter: human phosphoglycerate kinase 1 promoter
   9209..96      +  CDS            BSD (across the origin): blasticidin S deaminase; Aspergillus terreus BSD; confers resistance to blasticidin
>Addgene plasmid #120914 | Tom20-V5-FKBP-AP_pLX304 | addgene full sequence | sequence record 237915 | Addgene NGS Result
CATCCTGGGATCAAAGCCATAGTGAAGGACAGTGATGGACAGCCGACGGCAGTTGGGATTCGTGAATTGC
TGCCCTCTGGTTATGTGTGGGAGGGCCTGCAGCTGCAGTAGTAAGAATTCTAGATCTTGAGACAAATGGC
AGTATTCATCCACAATTTTAAAAGAAAAGGGGGGATTGGGGGGTACAGTGCAGGGGAAAGAATAGTAGAC
ATAATAGCAACAGACATACAAACTAAAGAATTACAAAAACAAATTACAAAAATTCAAAATTTTCGGGTTT
ATTACAGGGACAGCAGAGATCCACTTTGGCGCCAGCTCGAGGGGGCCCGGGGTTATTAGATCTGGCCTCC
GCGCCGGGTTTTGGCGCCTCCCGCGGGCGCCCCCCTCCTCACGGCGAGCGCTGCCACGTCAGACGAAGGG
CGCAGCGAGCGTCCTGATCCTTCCGCCCGGACGCTCAGGACAGCGGCCCGCTGCTCATAAGACTCGGCCT
TAGAACCCCAGTATCAGCAGAAGGACATTTTAGGACGGGACTTGGGTGACTCTAGGGCACTGGTTTTCTT
TCCAGAGAGCGGAACAGGCGAGGAAAAGTAGTCCCTTCTCGGCGATTCTGCGGAGGGATCTCCGTGGGGC
GGTGAACGCCGATGATTATATAAGGACGCGCCGGGTGTGGCACAGCTAGTTCCGTCGCAGCCGGGATTTG
GGTCGCGGTTCTTGTTTGTGGATCGCTGTGATCGTCACTTGGTGAGTAGCGGGCTGCTGGGCTGGCCGGG
GCTTTCGTGGCCGCCGGGCCGCTCGGTGGGACGGAAGCGTGTGGAGAGACCGCCAAGGGCTGTAGTCTGG
GTCCGCGAGCAAGGTTGCCCTGAACTGGGGGTTGGGGGGAGCGCAGCAAAATGGCGGCTGTTCCCGAGTC
TTGAATGGAAGACGCTTGTGAGGCGGGCTGTGAGGTCGTTGAAACAAGGTGGGGGGCATGGTGGGCGGCA
AGAACCCAAGGTCTTGAGGCCTTCGCTAATGCGGGAAAGCTCTTATTCGGGTGAGATGGGCTGGGGCACC
ATCTGGGGACCCTGACGTGAAGTTTGTCACTGACTGGAGAACTCGGTTTGTCGTCTGTTGCGGGGGCGGC
AGTTATGGCGGTGCCGTTGGGCAGTGCACCCGTACCTTTGGGAGCGCGCGCCCTCGTCGTGTCGTGACGT
CACCCGTTCTGTTGGCTTATAATGCAGGGTGGGGCCACCTGCCGGTAGGTGTGCGGTAGGCTTTTCTCCG
TCGCAGGACGCAGGGTTCGGGCCTAGGGTAGGCTCTCCTGAATCGACAGGCGCCGGACCTCTGGTGAGGG
GAGGGATAAGTGAGGCGTCAGTTTCTTTGGTCGGTTTTATGTACCTATCTTCTTAAGTAGCTGAAGCTCC
GGTTTTGAACTATGCGCTCGGGGTTGGCGAGTGTGTTTTGTGAAGTTTTTTAGGCACCTTTTGAAATGTA
ATCATTTGGGTCAATATGTAATTTTCAGTGTTAGACTAGTAAATTGTCCGCTAAATTCTGGCCGTTTTTG
GCTTTTTTGTTAGACAGAGCTCTCTGGCTAACTGTCGGGATCAACAAGTTTGTACAAAAAAGCAGGCTTC
GAAGGAGATAGAACCATGGTGGGTCGGAACAGCGCCATCGCCGCGGGCGTGTGCGGTGCCCTCTTCATAG
GGTACTGCATCTACTTTGACCGCAAAAGACGAAGTGACCCCAACTTCGGATCCGGAGCAAGTGGAAGTGC
TGGTGGTGGAGTGCAGGTGGAAACCATCTCCCCAGGAGACGGGCGCACCTTCCCCAAGCGCGGCCAGACC
TGCGTGGTGCACTACACCGGGATGCTTGAAGATGGAAAGAAATTTGATTCCTCCCGGGACAGAAACAAGC
CCTTTAAGTTTATGCTAGGCAAGCAGGAGGTGATCCGAGGCTGGGAAGAAGGGGTTGCCCAGATGAGTGT
GGGTCAGAGAGCCAAACTGACTATATCTCCAGATTATGCCTATGGTGCCACTGGGCACCCAGGCATCATC
CCACCACATGCCACTCTCGTCTTCGATGTGGAGCTTCTAAAACTGGAAGGGAGTGGCAGCGGAGGTAGTG
GGAGCGGTGGCAAGCCCATCCCCAACCCCCTGCTGGGCCTGGACAGCACCAAGGGCTCGGGCTCGACCTC
GGGCTCGGGCTCGACCTCGGGCTCGGGCACCGGTGGGAAATCATACCCAACAGTGTCCGCAGACTACCAG
GATGCCGTGGAGAAAGCCAAGAAGAGGCTGGGAGGGTTTATCGCAGAAAAGAGGTGCGCACCTCTGATGC
TGAGACTGGCTTTCCACAGCGCAGGCACCTTTGACAAGAGAACCAAAACAGGCGGACCCTTTGGAACAAT
CAGGTACCCCGCTGAACTGGCACATAGTGCCAACAGCGGGCTGGACATCGCCGTGCGGCTGCTGGAACCT
CTGAAAGCAGAGTTCCCAATTCTGTCCTACGCCGATTTTTATCAGCTGGCAGGAGTGGTCGCTGTGGAGG
TCACTGGGGGCCCCAAGGTGCCTTTTCACCCAGGACGGGAGGACAAGCCAGAACTACCTCCAGAGGGGCG
CCTGCCAGATCCGACAAAGGGCTCCGACCATCTGCGAGATGTGTTTGGGAAAGCTATGGGCCTGACTGAC
CAGGATATCGTCGCACTGTCTGGAGGGCACACCCTTGGCGCCGCTCATAAGGAAAGGTCAGGCTTCGAGG
GACCCTGGACAAGCAACCCCCTGGTTTTCGACAATTCTTACTTTACTGAACTGCTGAGTGGAGAGAAGGA
ATAATAAGCTAGCGCTAACCGGTGGCGCGTTAAGTCGACAATCAACCTCTGGATTACAAAATTTGTGAAA
GATTGACTGGTATTCTTAACTATGTTGCTCCTTTTACGCTATGTGGATACGCTGCTTTAATGCCTTTGTA
TCATGCTATTGCTTCCCGTATGGCTTTCATTTTCTCCTCCTTGTATAAATCCTGGTTGCTGTCTCTTTAT
GAGGAGTTGTGGCCCGTTGTCAGGCAACGTGGCGTGGTGTGCACTGTGTTTGCTGACGCAACCCCCACTG
GTTGGGGCATTGCCACCACCTGTCAGCTCCTTTCCGGGACTTTCGCTTTCCCCCTCCCTATTGCCACGGC
GGAACTCATCGCCGCCTGCCTTGCCCGCTGCTGGACAGGGGCTCGGCTGTTGGGCACTGACAATTCCGTG
GTGTTGTCGGGGAAATCATCGTCCTTTCCTTGGCTGCTCGCCTGTGTTGCCACCTGGATTCTGCGCGGGA
CGTCCTTCTGCTACGTCCCTTCGGCCCTCAATCCAGCGGACCTTCCTTCCCGCGGCCTGCTGCCGGCTCT
GCGGCCTCTTCCGCGTCTTCGCCTTCGCCCTCAGACGAGTCGGATCTCCCTTTGGGCCGCCTCCCCGCGT
CGACTTTAAGACCAATGACTTACAAGGCAGCTGTAGATCTTAGCCACTTTTTAAAAGAAAAGGGGGGACT
GGAAGGGCTAATTCACTCCCAACGAAGACAAGATCTGCTTTTTGCTTGTACTGGGTCTCTCTGGTTAGAC
CAGATCTGAGCCTGGGAGCTCTCTGGCTAACTAGGGAACCCACTGCTTAAGCCTCAATAAAGCTTGCCTT
GAGTGCTTCAAGTAGTGTGTGCCCGTCTGTTGTGTGACTCTGGTAACTAGAGATCCCTCAGACCCTTTTA
GTCAGTGTGGAAAATCTCTAGCAGTACGTATAGTAGTTCATGTCATCTTATTATTCAGTATTTATAACTT
GCAAAGAAATGAATATCAGAGAGTGAGAGGAACTTGTTTATTGCAGCTTATAATGGTTACAAATAAAGCA
ATAGCATCACAAATTTCACAAATAAAGCATTTTTTTCACTGCATTCTAGTTGTGGTTTGTCCAAACTCAT
CAATGTATCTTATCATGTCTGGCTCTAGCTATCCCGCCCCTAACTCCGCCCATCCCGCCCCTAACTCCGC
CCAGTTCCGCCCATTCTCCGCCCCATGGCTGACTAATTTTTTTTATTTATGCAGAGGCCGAGGCCGCCTC
GGCCTCTGAGCTATTCCAGAAGTAGTGAGGAGGCTTTTTTGGAGGCCTAGGGACGTACCCAATTCGCCCT
ATAGTGAGTCGTATTACGCGCGCTCACTGGCCGTCGTTTTACAACGTCGTGACTGGGAAAACCCTGGCGT
TACCCAACTTAATCGCCTTGCAGCACATCCCCCTTTCGCCAGCTGGCGTAATAGCGAAGAGGCCCGCACC
GATCGCCCTTCCCAACAGTTGCGCAGCCTGAATGGCGAATGGG
[124 nt withheld, positions 4314-4437]
C
[91 nt withheld, positions 4439-4529]
A
[49 nt withheld, positions 4531-4579]
CCTTTGACGTTGGAGTCCACGTTCTTT
[37 nt withheld, positions 4607-4643]
ACCCTATCTCGGTCTATTCTTTTGATTTATAAGGGATTTTGCCGATTTCGGCCTATTGGTTAAAAAATGA
GCTGATTTAACAAAAATTTAACGCGAATTTTAACAAAATATTAACGCTTACAATTTAGGTGGCACTTTTC
GGGGAAATGTGCGCGGAACCCCTATTTGTTTATTTTTCTAAATACATTCAAATATGTATCCGCTCATGAG
ACAATAACCCTGATAAATGCTTCAATAATATTGAAAAAGGAAGAGTATGAGTATTCAACATTTCCGTGTC
GCCCTTATTCCCTTTTTTGCGGCATTTTGCCTTCCTGTTTTTGCTCACCCAGAAACGCTGGTGAAAGTAA
AAGATGCTGAAGATCAGTTGGGTGCACGAGTGGGTTACATCGAACTGGATCTCAACAGCGGTAAGATCCT
TGAGAGTTTTCGCCCCGAAGAACGTTTTCCAATGATGAGCACTTTTAAAGTTCTGCTATGTGGCGCGGTA
TTATCCCGTATTGACGCCGGGCAAGAGCAACTCGGTCGCCGCATACACTATTCTCAGAATGACTTGGTTG
AGTACTCACCAGTCACAGAAAAGCATCTTACGGATGGCATGACAGTAAGAGAATTATGCAGTGCTGCCAT
AACCATGAGTGATAACACTGCGGCCAACTTACTTCTGACAACGATCGGAGGACCGAAGGAGCTAACCGCT
TTTTTGCACAACATGGGGGATCATGTAACTCGCCTTGATCGTTGGGAACCGGAGCTGAATGAAGCCATAC
CAAACGACGAGCGTGACACCACGATGCCTGTAGCAATGGCAACAACGTTGCGCAAACTATTAACTGGCGA
ACTACTTACTCTAGCTTCCCGGCAACAATTAATAGACTGGATGGAGGCGGATAAAGTTGCAGGACCACTT
CTGCGCTCGGCCCTTCCGGCTGGCTGGTTTATTGCTGATAAATCTGGAGCCGGTGAGCGTGGGTCTCGCG
GTATCATTGCAGCACTGGGGCCAGATGGTAAGCCCTCCCGTATCGTAGTTATCTACACGACGGGGAGTCA
GGCAACTATGGATGAACGAAATAGACAGATCGCTGAGATAGGTGCCTCACTGATTAAGCATTGGTAACTG
TCAGACCAAGTTTACTCATATATACTTTAGATTGATTTAAAACTTCATTTTTAATTTAAAAGGATCTAGG
TGAAGATCCTTTTTGATAATCTCATGACCAAAATCCCTTAACGTGAGTTTTCGTTCCACTGAGCGTCAGA
CCCCGTAGAAAAGATCAAAGGATCTTCTTGAGATCCTTTTTTTCTGCGCGTAATCTGCTGCTTGCAAACA
AAAAAACCACCGCTACCAGCGGTGGTTTGTTTGCCGGATCAAGAGCTACCAACTCTTTTTCCGAAGGTAA
CTGGCTTCAGCAGAGCGCAGATACCAAATACTGTTCTTCTAGTGTAGCCGTAGTTAGGCCACCACTTCAA
GAACTCTGTAGCACCGCCTACATACCTCGCTCTGCTAATCCTGTTACCAGTGGCTGCTGCCAGTGGCGAT
AAGTCGTGTCTTACCGGGTTGGACTCAAGACGATAGTTACCGGATAAGGCGCAGCGGTCGGGCTGAACGG
GGGGTTCGTGCACACAGCCCAGCTTGGAGCGAACGACCTACACCGAACTGAGATACCTACAGCGTGAGCT
ATGAGAAAGCGCCACGCTTCCCGAAGGGAGAAAGGCGGACAGGTATCCGGTAAGCGGCAGGGTCGGAACA
GGAGAGCGCACGAGGGAGCTTCCAGGGGGAAACGCCTGGTATCTTTATAGTCCTGTCGGGTTTCGCCACC
TCTGACTTGAGCGTCGATTTTTGTGATGCTCGTCAGGGGGGCGGAGCCTATGGAAAAACGCCAGCAACGC
GGCCTTTTTACGGTTCCTGGCCTTTTGCTGGCCTTTTGCTCACATGTTCTTTCCTGCGTTATCCCCTGAT
TCTGTGGATAACCGTATTACCGCCTTTGAGTGAGCTGATACCGCTCGCCGCAGCCGAACGACCGAGCGCA
GCGAGTCAGTGAGCGAGGAAGCGGAAGAGCGCCCAATACGCAAACCGCCTCTCCCCGCGCGTTGGCCGAT
TCATTAATGCAGCTGGCACGACAGGTTTCCCGACTGGAAAGCGGGCAGTGAGCGCAACGCAATTAATGTG
AGTTAGCTCACTCATTAGGCACCCCAGGCTTTACACTTTATGCTTCCGGCTCGTATGTTGTGTGGAATTG
TGAGCGGATAACAATTTCACACAGGAAACAGCTATGACCATGATTACGCCAAGCGCGCAATTAACCCTCA
CTAAAGGGAACAAAAGCTGGAGCTGCAAGCTTAATGTAGTCTTATGCAATACTCTTGTAGTCTTGCAACA
TGGTAACGATGAGTTAGCAACATGCCTTACAAGGAGAGAAAAAGCACCGTGCATGCCGATTGGTGGAAGT
AAGGTGGTACGATCGTGCCTTATTAGGAAGGCAACAGACGGGTCTGACATGGATTGGACGAACCACTGAA
TTGCCGCATTGCAGAGATATTGTATTTAAGTGCCTAGCTCGATACATAAACGGGTCTCTCTGGTTAGACC
AGATCTGAGCCTGGGAGCTCTCTGGCTAACTAGGGAACCCACTGCTTAAGCCTCAATAAAGCTTGCCTTG
AGTGCTTCAAGTAGTGTGTGCCCGTCTGTTGTGTGACTCTGGTAACTAGAGATCCCTCAGACCCTTTTAG
TCAGTGTGGAAAATCTCTAGCAGTGGCGCCCGAACAGGGACTTGAAAGCGAAAGGGAAACCAGAGGAGCT
CTCTCGACGCAGGACTCGGCTTGCTGAAGCGCGCACGGCAAGAGGCGAGGGGCGGCGACTGGTGAGTACG
CCAAAAATTTTGACTAGCGGAGGCTAGAAGGAGAGAGATGGGTGCGAGAGCGTCAGTATTAAGCGGGGGA
GAATTAGATCGCGATGGGAAAAAATTCGGTTAAGGCCAGGGGGAAAGAAAAAATATAAATTAAAACATAT
AGTATGGGCAAGCAGGGAGCTAGAACGATTCGCAGTTAATCCTGGCCTGTTAGAAACATCAGAAGGCTGT
AGACAAATACTGGGACAGCTACAACCATCCCTTCAGACAGGATCAGAAGAACTTAGATCATTATATAATA
CAGTAGCAACCCTCTATTGTGTGCATCAAAGGATAGAGATAAAAGACACCAAGGAAGCTTTAGACAAGAT
AGAGGAAGAGCAAAACAAAAGTAAGACCACCGCACAGCAAGCGGCCGCTGATCTTCAGACCTGGAGGAGG
AGATATGAGGGACAATTGGAGAAGTGAATTATATAAATATAAAGTAGTAAAAATTGAACCATTAGGAGTA
GCACCCACCAAGGCAAAGAGAAGAGTGGTGCAGAGAGAAAAAAGAGCAGTGGGAATAGGAGCTTTGTTCC
TTGGGTTCTTGGGAGCAGCAGGAAGCACTATGGGCGCAGCGTCAATGACGCTGACGGTACAGGCCAGACA
ATTATTGTCTGGTATAGTGCAGCAGCAGAACAATTTGCTGAGGGCTATTGAGGCGCAACAGCATCTGTTG
CAACTCACAGTCTGGGGCATCAAGCAGCTCCAGGCAAGAATCCTGGCTGTGGAAAGATACCTAAAGGATC
AACAGCTCCTGGGGATTTGGGGTTGCTCTGGAAAACTCATTTGCACCACTGCTGTGCCTTGGAATGCTAG
TTGGAGTAATAAATCTCTGGAACAGATTTGGAATCACACGACCTGGATGGAGTGGGACAGAGAAATTAAC
AATTACACAAGCTTAATACACTCCTTAATTGAAGAATCGCAAAACCAGCAAGAAAAGAATGAACAAGAAT
TATTGGAATTAGATAAATGGGCAAGTTTGTGGAATTGGTTTAACATAACAAATTGGCTGTGGTATATAAA
ATTATTCATAATGATAGTAGGAGGCTTGGTAGGTTTAAGAATAGTTTTTGCTGTACTTTCTATAGTGAAT
AGAGTTAGGCAGGGATATTCACCATTATCGTTTCAGACCCACCTCCCAACCCCGAGGGGACCCTTGCGCC
TTTTCCAAGGCAGCCCTGGGTTTGCGCAGGGACGCGGCTGCTCTGGGCGTGGTTCCGGGAAACGCAGCGG
CGCCGACCCTGGGTCTCGCACATTCTTCACGTCCGTTCGCAGCGTCACCCGGATCTTCGCCGCTACCCTT
GTGGGCCCCCCGGCGACGCTTCCTGCTCCGCCCCTAAGTCGGGAAGGTTCCTTGCGGTTCGCGGCGTGCC
GGACGTGACAAACGGAAGCCGCACGTCTCACTAGTACCCTCGCAGACGGACAGCGCCAGGGAGCAATGGC
AGCGCGCCGACCGCGATGGGCTGTGGCCAATAGCGGCTGCTCAGCAGGGCGCGCCGAGAGCAGCGGCCGG
GAAGGGGCGGTGCGGGAGGCGGGGTGTGGGGCGGTAGTGTGGGCCCTGTTCCTGCCCGCGCGGTGTTCCG
CATTCTGCAAGCCTCCGGAGCGCACGTCGGCAGTCGGCTCCCTCGTTGACCGAATCACCGACCTCTCTCC
CCAGGGGGTACCACCATGGCCAAGCCTTTGTCTCAAGAAGAATCCACCCTCATTGAAAGAGCAACGGCTA
CAATCAACAGCATCCCCATCTCTGAAGACTACAGCGTCGCCAGCGCAGCTCTCTCTAGCGACGGCCGCAT
CTTCACTGGTGTCAATGTATATCATTTTACTGGGGGACCTTGTGCAGAACTCGTGGTGCTGGGCACTGCT
GCTGCTGCGGCAGCTGGCAACCTGACTTGTATCGTCGCGATCGGAAATGAGAACAGGGGCATCTTGAGCC
CCTGCGGACGGTGCCGACAGGTGCTTCTCGATCTG
